Addgene plasmid #19683: pGC235
Depositing lab: Jane Hubbard. Depositing organization: NYU Grossman School of Medicine. Publication: A "FLP-Out" system for controlled gene expression in Caenorhabditis elegans. Voutev R, Hubbard EJ. Genetics. 2008 Sep;180(1):103-19. doi: 10.1534/genetics.108.090274. PubMed 18723890.
Backbone
  Vector backbone: pDONR 221
  Vector type: Gateway entry clone
Growth in bacteria
  Bacterial resistance: Kanamycin, 50 μg/mL
  Growth temperature: 37°C
  Growth strain: DH5alpha
  Copy number: High Copy
Gene/Insert
  Gene/Insert name: Plim-7
  Species: C. elegans (nematode)
  Cloning method: Gateway Cloning
  Sequencing primers: 5′ M13F
Terms and licenses: Academic/Nonprofit Terms; Industry Terms: Not Available to Industry
Depositor comments: This plasmid has been found to be prone to multimerization. Plasmid multimerization often does not impact plasmid function, but may reduce transformation efficiencies. You may need to screen multiple colonies to isolate the monomeric version of this plasmid. If you still have trouble isolating the monomeric version, you might consider linearizing, gel extracting, re-ligating, and transforming the plasmid.
How to cite: pGC235 was a gift from Jane Hubbard (Addgene plasmid # 19683 ; http://n2t.net/addgene:19683 ; RRID:Addgene_19683)
