[The description below was written by a language model from this plasmid's Addgene catalogue record and pLannotate feature annotations shown in this document.]
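Description:
pGC235 is a Gateway entry clone built on the pDONR 221 backbone that carries the promoter region of the C. elegans gene lim-7 (Plim-7). It is a 4,304 nt bacterial plasmid with no worm-specific maintenance or expression functions of its own. It replicates in E. coli from a high-copy ColE1/pUC-type origin and is selected with kanamycin through the aph(3')-Ia KanR gene.

The insert sits between attL1 and attL2, the recombination sites used in the Gateway LR reaction, in a span of roughly 1.8 kb between the two sites that the automated annotation leaves unlabelled, as expected for a nematode regulatory sequence. Upstream of attL1 lie the rrnB T1 and T2 transcription terminators, which are standard pDONR elements that insulate the cloned fragment from read-through transcription in bacteria. A T7 promoter lies just outside attL2. The short lacI and lacZα fragments are backbone remnants rather than functional genes.

Because the promoter is flanked by attL sites, it can be transferred by LR recombination into attR-containing destination vectors, which allows Plim-7 to be placed upstream of a chosen coding sequence. The associated publication describes a "FLP-Out" system for controlled gene expression in C. elegans, so this clone presumably serves as a modular promoter component for assembling such expression constructs. However, the record does not specify which downstream constructs it was used to make or the expression pattern the promoter confers. The depositor notes that the plasmid is prone to multimerization, which usually does not affect function but can lower transformation efficiency.
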