Features (pLannotate 1.2.2; 9 found; start..end, strand, type, name):
    121..213     +  CDS            lacI (fragment): lac repressor; lacI; The lac repressor binds to the lac operator to inhibit transcription in E. coli. This inhibition can be relieved by adding lactose or isopropyl-β-D-thiogalactopyranoside (IPTG).
    268..295     -  terminator     rrnB T2 terminator: transcription terminator T2 from the E. coli rrnB gene
    427..470     +  terminator     rrnB T1 terminator: Escherichia coli rrnB; transcription terminator T1 from the E. coli rrnB gene
    517..553     -  CDS            lacZα (fragment): LacZα fragment of β-galactosidase; lacZ fragment
    569..668     +  protein_bind   attL1: mutant version of attL; recombination site for the Gateway® LR reaction LR Clonase™
   2429..2528    -  protein_bind   attL2: mutant version of attL; recombination site for the Gateway® LR reaction LR Clonase™
   2546..2564    -  promoter       T7 promoter: promoter for bacteriophage T7 RNA polymerase
   2698..3507    +  CDS            KanR: aminoglycoside phosphotransferase; aph(3')-Ia; confers resistance to kanamycin in bacteria or G418 (Geneticin®) in eukaryotes
   3654..4242    +  rep_origin     ori: high-copy-number ColE1/pMB1/pBR322/pUC origin of replication
>Addgene plasmid #19683 | pGC235 | depositor full sequence | sequence record 9315 | Author sequence
CTTTCCTGCGTTATCCCCTGATTCTGTGGATAACCGTATTACCGCCTTTGAGTGAGCTGATACCGCTCGC
CGCAGCCGAACGACCGAGCGCAGCGAGTCAGTGAGCGAGGAAGCGGAAGAGCGCCCAATACGCAAACCGC
CTCTCCCCGCGCGTTGGCCGATTCATTAATGCAGCTGGCACGACAGGTTTCCCGACTGGAAAGCGGGCAG
TGAGCGCAACGCAATTAATACGCGTACCGCTAGCCAGGAAGAGTTTGTAGAAACGCAAAAAGGCCATCCG
TCAGGATGGCCTTCTGCTTAGTTTGATGCCTGGCAGTTTATGGCGGGCGTCCTGCCCGCCACCCTCCGGG
CCGTTGCTTCACAACGTTCAAATCCGCTCCCGGCGGATTTGTCCTACTCAGGAGAGCGTTCACCGACAAA
CAACAGATAAAACGAAAGGCCCAGTCTTCCGACTGAGCCTTTCGTTTTATTTGATGCCTGGCAGTTCCCT
ACTCTCGCGTTAACGCTAGCATGGATGTTTTCCCAGTCACGACGTTGTAAAACGACGGCCAGTCTTAAGC
TCGGGCCCCAAATAATGATTTTATTTTGACTGATAGTGACCTGTTCGTTGCAACACATTGATGAGCAATG
CTTTTTTATAATGCCAACTTTGTACAAAAAAGCAGGCTACTTGTGCCTTGATTCTCCTGTTGAACGTGAG
TGTTTTTTTTTTAATTTGAAAATGTTAAGCGTGGGCCAAAATATTTCAAAGAATTTACATCCGGAAAAAA
TTTTTTTGTAAATTTTCTGAAAATCACAGCTTAAAAAATTCAAAACAAAAGTTAAGTTAGATTCATAAAA
TTTCCATTTGAAAAGACATCTAACAGATCTAAGAATACAACACCTTCTCTCAAACTCCACTTAATCTTGA
AAAATAAATCTTAAAATGTCAAAATCCCTGCAATAACAAAATCGAAAGAAGGAGAGGGAGAAAATCTGGA
AAAAAAGATTATTCGCACTTCTAAGCCTTAAATATCCGTCTATTTTCCCCTGAATTTTGCAACTTTTTTA
TCTGAAGCTCTGGTGCTCTTCCGATTCTTTTCCCATACTACTTATAGGGATGAGCCAATGAATAAATGAG
CAAAGTTCCGAAAGGTGTCTGAACTTAATGGGCTCACTTCCAAAAAATTTTGAAGTCATATAACATTACT
AAATTTCTTGGTAGAAAAAACCCATTTGAGCTACACATTTTTCCATGACACCTTGCTTATTCACCAGTTT
GGCAAACAAAAGAATCGGGGGGTCTCACACAAAAATATATTTTGTTGATTAAACGATATGATGGGGGTGG
GGAACAAATGGGAGGCTCCATCAAAAAGCTCTTAGTTCAATCAAGTTCTGAAAGTTTAAAAGAAAACAAA
AATCGCTATTTCTTTCATTCCATTTGTCCCCCTCCTCTTTTACTTTTTTCTTTTCCACCTTCTTCTTGTT
GTCTTAAAAACGCATAACTTCATCTGGTCCTTCGATGAAGATCTAAGCTATAATCGCCTTATGCACATCA
CATGTACATATCCGGTTTGAAGATTTCAACAACCCAACCAGATTTTCTCGATTTTCTTGGCCTCGAAAAC
TTAACCTAGAAAGTTTTCAAATAAATATATGATATTAATAAAAATTAACTTTTCACAGTTTTGTATTCCG
AAAGTTTTTAAAACCTAATTTTCTTCAAAAAAAGTTTTTCTCTAGGTCAATTTTCAATTCTAATTTCAAA
TCGCAACACTCTCCTCCCAAATAAGTAGTTATTTGCCGCCGCTCCGATTATGATTACTGTAGTGGTGGGG
TGTTTATAATTGCTTATATTAAGTAAACTTTCCTTCTTTTTTTGGGATTGTTACTTCTTGTTTGTCAACG
GCCAGTTTACTTCCTAAAATAAGATGTCAAATGTTGAACAAGGGGATTATCAATAGTTTGAAATGACTAC
CTTTAGTTGTTATAGTTTTAAAATTAGAACATTTTAATATGTTATTTTTTAAACAGTAGGAAGCTGTCGA
CTTTAAATTCTTCCGAATAAAAACGGAGCTCAATAAAATTAATGACGTGGCAAAACAGTGCTGACAGAAG
AGGGCAAAAATAAAATAAAAAACGTTTTGGCAGCTACTAACATCCCCAAACACCCCACAAATGAGCTATT
TTATGAGTTTTGTTAGGCTCTCCCTGCCTTTCTTCACTTTTTTCTTGAAGCCATGAACCCCTTCATGACA
CCTAACTGGGTATCATTATCCATTTGTGCGCGTGGCCCTCCCCTCTTTCTATTACTTTTCCCTAAATAAA
GCTTGAGCTCCCCTCCTCTCACAAACCCTGTAATCTTCAAATCAAAGTCGACGGGTAATTTGGGTTAGAG
TAAAGTTAATCGAGCTTTCATTTTTCAGAACGTCAGCACCAACCACCGACCCAGCTTTCTTGTACAAAGT
TGGCATTATAAGAAAGCATTGCTTATCAATTTGTTGCAACGAACAGGTCACTATCAGTCAAAATAAAATC
ATTATTTGCCATCCAGCTGATATCCCCTATAGTGAGTCGTATTACATGGTCATAGCTGTTTCCTGGCAGC
TCTGGCCCGTGTCTCAAAATCTCTGATGTTACATTGCACAAGATAAAATAATATCATCATGAACAATAAA
ACTGTCTGCTTACATAAACAGTAATACAAGGGGTGTTATGAGCCATATTCAACGGGAAACGTCGAGGCCG
CGATTAAATTCCAACATGGATGCTGATTTATATGGGTATAAATGGGCTCGCGATAATGTCGGGCAATCAG
GTGCGACAATCTATCGCTTGTATGGGAAGCCCGATGCGCCAGAGTTGTTTCTGAAACATGGCAAAGGTAG
CGTTGCCAATGATGTTACAGATGAGATGGTCAGACTAAACTGGCTGACGGAATTTATGCCTCTTCCGACC
ATCAAGCATTTTATCCGTACTCCTGATGATGCATGGTTACTCACCACTGCGATCCCCGGAAAAACAGCAT
TCCAGGTATTAGAAGAATATCCTGATTCAGGTGAAAATATTGTTGATGCGCTGGCAGTGTTCCTGCGCCG
GTTGCATTCGATTCCTGTTTGTAATTGTCCTTTTAACAGCGATCGCGTATTTCGTCTCGCTCAGGCGCAA
TCACGAATGAATAACGGTTTGGTTGATGCGAGTGATTTTGATGACGAGCGTAATGGCTGGCCTGTTGAAC
AAGTCTGGAAAGAAATGCATAAACTTTTGCCATTCTCACCGGATTCAGTCGTCACTCATGGTGATTTCTC
ACTTGATAACCTTATTTTTGACGAGGGGAAATTAATAGGTTGTATTGATGTTGGACGAGTCGGAATCGCA
GACCGATACCAGGATCTTGCCATCCTATGGAACTGCCTCGGTGAGTTTTCTCCTTCATTACAGAAACGGC
TTTTTCAAAAATATGGTATTGATAATCCTGATATGAATAAATTGCAGTTTCATTTGATGCTCGATGAGTT
TTTCTAATCAGAATTGGTTAATTGGTTGTAACACTGGCAGAGCATTACGCTGACTTGACGGGACGGCGCA
AGCTCATGACCAAAATCCCTTAACGTGAGTTACGCGTCGTTCCACTGAGCGTCAGACCCCGTAGAAAAGA
TCAAAGGATCTTCTTGAGATCCTTTTTTTCTGCGCGTAATCTGCTGCTTGCAAACAAAAAAACCACCGCT
ACCAGCGGTGGTTTGTTTGCCGGATCAAGAGCTACCAACTCTTTTTCCGAAGGTAACTGGCTTCAGCAGA
GCGCAGATACCAAATACTGTTCTTCTAGTGTAGCCGTAGTTAGGCCACCACTTCAAGAACTCTGTAGCAC
CGCCTACATACCTCGCTCTGCTAATCCTGTTACCAGTGGCTGCTGCCAGTGGCGATAAGTCGTGTCTTAC
CGGGTTGGACTCAAGACGATAGTTACCGGATAAGGCGCAGCGGTCGGGCTGAACGGGGGGTTCGTGCACA
CAGCCCAGCTTGGAGCGAACGACCTACACCGAACTGAGATACCTACAGCGTGAGCTATGAGAAAGCGCCA
CGCTTCCCGAAGGGAGAAAGGCGGACAGGTATCCGGTAAGCGGCAGGGTCGGAACAGGAGAGCGCACGAG
GGAGCTTCCAGGGGGAAACGCCTGGTATCTTTATAGTCCTGTCGGGTTTCGCCACCTCTGACTTGAGCGT
CGATTTTTGTGATGCTCGTCAGGGGGGCGGAGCCTATGGAAAAACGCCAGCAACGCGGCCTTTTTACGGT
TCCTGGCCTTTTGCTGGCCTTTTGCTCACATGTT
