>Addgene plasmid #19683 | pGC235 | addgene partial sequence | sequence record 25508 | 19683 with M13R
TCAGCTGGATGGCAAATAATGATTTTATTTTGACTGATAGTGACCTGTTCGTTGCAACAAATTGATAAGC
AATGCTTTCTTATAATGCCAACTTTGTACAAGAAAGCTGGGTCGGTGGTTGGTGCTGACGTTCTGAAAAA
TGAAAGCTCGATTAACTTTACTCTAACCCAAATTACCCGTCGACTTTGATTTGAAGATTACAGGGTTTGT
GAGAGGAGGGGAGCTCAAGCTTTATTTAGGGAAAAGTAATAGAAAGAGGGGAGGGCCACGCGCACAAATG
GATAATGATACCCAGTTAGGTGTCATGAAGGGGTTCATGGCTTCAAGAAAAAAGTGAAGAAAGGCAGGGA
GAGCCTAACAAAACTCATAAAATAGCTCATTTGTGGGGTGTTTGGGGATGTTAGTAGCTGCCAAAACGTT
TTTTATTTTATTTTTGCCCTCTTCTGTCAGCACTGTTTTGCCACGTCATTAATTTTATTGAGCTCCGTTT
TTATTCGGAAGAATTTAAAGTCGACAGCTTCCTACTGTTTAAAAAATAACATATTAAAATGTTCTAATTT
TAAAACTATAACAACTAAAGGTAGTCATTTCAAACTATTGATAATCCCCTTGTTCAACATTTGACATTTT
TATTTTTAGGA
